Addgene plasmid #105603: pAAV.GfaABC1D.PI.Cre.SV40
Purpose: AAV expression of Cre from GfaABC1D promoter
Depositing lab: Baljit Khakh. Depositing organization: University of California, Los Angeles (UCLA).
Backbone
  Vector backbone: pAAV
  Vector type: Mammalian Expression, AAV, Cre/Lox
Growth in bacteria
  Bacterial resistance: Ampicillin, 100 μg/mL
  Growth temperature: 37°C
  Growth strain: NEB Stable
  Copy number: High Copy
Gene/Insert
  Gene/Insert name: Cre
  Promoter: GfaABC1D
  Cloning method: Unknown
  Sequencing primers: 5′ unknown
Terms and licenses: Academic/Nonprofit Terms; Industry Terms: Not Available to Industry
How to cite: pAAV.GfaABC1D.PI.Cre.SV40 was a gift from Baljit Khakh (Addgene plasmid # 105603 ; http://n2t.net/addgene:105603 ; RRID:Addgene_105603)
