[The description below was written by a language model from this plasmid's Addgene catalogue record and pLannotate feature annotations shown in this document.]
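Description:
pAAV.GfaABC1D.PI.Cre.SV40 is an adeno-associated virus transfer plasmid built on a pAAV backbone for expressing Cre recombinase in mammalian cells under the GfaABC1D promoter, a compact GFAP-derived promoter generally used to restrict expression to astrocytes. The plasmid is about 5.5 kb and is maintained in E. coli through a high-copy ColE1/pUC-type origin with ampicillin selection from the bla gene and its own promoter. An f1 origin and remnants of the lac region (fragments of lacI and lacZα, plus the CAP site, lac promoter and operator) lie outside the viral cassette and are leftovers of the cloning backbone.

The payload sits between two AAV2 inverted terminal repeats, which are the cis elements needed for replication and packaging of the intervening DNA into AAV particles when helper functions are supplied. The GfaABC1D promoter itself is not annotated in the feature tables, but an unannotated stretch of roughly 850 bp between the upstream ITR and the intron is where it would be expected from the catalogue entry. Downstream comes a chimeric β-globin/immunoglobulin intron (the "PI" in the name), which typically improves transcript processing and expression. It is followed by a short T7 promoter, the Cre coding sequence and an SV40 polyadenylation signal with an adjoining large T antigen fragment. The two sequence records show the same 16 features and length, though the backbone segment between the ITRs appears in opposite orientation relative to the cassette in the two assemblies. The construct is suited to producing AAV that delivers Cre to astrocytes, to recombine loxP-flanked alleles or activate Cre-dependent reporters and effectors.
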