Features (pLannotate 1.2.2; 16 found; start..end, strand, type, name):
      2..94      +  CDS            lacI (fragment): lac repressor; lacI; The lac repressor binds to the lac operator to inhibit transcription in E. coli. This inhibition can be relieved by adding lactose or isopropyl-β-D-thiogalactopyranoside (IPTG).
    107..128     +  protein_bind   CAP binding site: CAP binding activates transcription in the presence of cAMP. E. coli catabolite activator protein
    143..173     +  promoter       lac promoter: promoter for the E. coli lac operon
    181..197     +  protein_bind   lac operator: The lac repressor binds to the lac operator to inhibit transcription in E. coli. This inhibition can be relieved by adding lactose or isopropyl-β-D-thiogalactopyranoside (IPTG). lac repressor encoded by lacI
    258..388     -  repeat_region  AAV2 ITR (fragment): inverted terminal repeat of adeno-associated virus serotype 2 inverted
   1239..1371    +  intron         chimeric intron: chimera between introns from human β-globin and immunoglobulin heavy chain genes
   1416..1434    +  promoter       T7 promoter: promoter for bacteriophage T7 RNA polymerase
   1457..2488    +  CDS            Cre: site-specific recombinase Cre is a site-specific recombinase from bacteriophage P1. Recombination occurs at loxP sequences.
   2528..2649    -  polyA_signal   SV40 poly(A) signal: SV40 polyadenylation signal
   2672..2740    -  CDS            large T antigen (fragment): large T antigen from SV40 (simian virus 40)
   2811..2941    +  repeat_region  AAV2 ITR (fragment): inverted terminal repeat of adeno-associated virus serotype 2 inverted
   2955..3112    +  CDS            lacZα (fragment): LacZα fragment of β-galactosidase; lacZ fragment
   3117..3545    +  rep_origin     f1 ori (sequence partly withheld): f1 bacteriophage origin of replication; arrow indicates direction of (+) strand synthesis
   3598..3702    +  promoter       AmpR promoter: bla
   3703..4563    +  CDS            AmpR: β-lactamase; bla; confers resistance to ampicillin, carbenicillin, and related antibiotics
   4734..5322    +  rep_origin     ori: high-copy-number ColE1/pMB1/pBR322/pUC origin of replication
>Addgene plasmid #105603 | pAAV.GfaABC1D.PI.Cre.SV40 | addgene full sequence | sequence record 378896 | Addgene NGS Result
AGCGCCCAATACGCAAACCGCCTCTCCCCGCGCGTTGGCCGATTCATTAATGCAGCTGGCACGACAGGTT
TCCCGACTGGAAAGCGGGCAGTGAGCGCAACGCAATTAATGTGAGTTAGCTCACTCATTAGGCACCCCAG
GCTTTACACTTTATGCTTCCGGCTCGTATGTTGTGTGGAATTGTGAGCGGATAACAATTTCACACAGGAA
ACAGCTATGACCATGATTACGCCAGATTTAATTAAGGCCTTAATTAGGCTGCGCGCTCGCTCGCTCACTG
AGGCCGCCCGGGCAAAGCCCGGGCGTCGGGCGACCTTTGGTCGCCCGGCCTCAGTGAGCGAGCGAGCGCG
CAGAGAGGGAGTGGCCAACTCCATCACTAGGGGTTCCTTGTAGTTAATGATTAACCCGCCATGCTACTTA
TCTACGTAGCCATGCTCTAGGAAGATCTAACATATCCTGGTGTGGAGTAGGGGACGCTGCTCTGACAGAG
GCTCGGGGGCCTGAGCTGGCTCTGTGAGCTGGGGAGGAGGCAGACAGCCAGGCCTTGTCTGCAAGCAGAC
CTGGCAGCATTGGGCTGGCCGCCCCCCAGGGCCTCCTCTTCATGCCCAGTGAATGACTCACCTTGGCACA
GACACAATGTTCGGGGTGGGCACAGTGCCTGCTTCCCGCCGCACCCCAGCCCCCCTCAAATGCCTTCCGA
GAAGCCCATTGAGCAGGGGGCTTGCATTGCACCCCAGCCTGACAGCCTGGCATCTTGGGATAAAAGCAGC
ACAGCCCCCTAGGGGCTGCCCTTGCTGTGTGGCGCCACCGGCGGTGGAGAACAAGGCTCTATTCAGCCTG
TGCCCAGGAAAGGGGATCAGGGGATGCCCAGGCATGGACAGTGGGTGGCAGGGGGGGAGAGGAGGGCTGT
CTGCTTCCCAGAAGTCCAAGGACACAAATGGGTGAGGGGAGAGCTCTCCCCATAGCTGGGCTGCGGCCCA
ACCCCACCCCCTCAGGCTATGCCAGGGGGTGTTGCCAGGGGCACCCGGGCATCGCCAGTCTAGCCCACTC
CTTCATAAAGCCCTCGCATCCCAGGAGCGAGCAGAGCCAGAGCAGGTTGGAGAGGAGACGCATCACCTCC
GCTGCTCGCAAGCTTTATTGCGGTAGTTTATCACAGTTAAATTGCTAACGCAGTCAGTGCTTCTGACACA
ACAGTCTCGAACTTAAGCTGCAGAAGTTGGTCGTGAGGCACTGGGCAGGTAAGTATCAAGGTTACAAGAC
AGGTTTAAGGAGACCAATAGAAACTGGGCTTGTCGAGACAGAGAAGACTCTTGCGTTTCTGATAGGCACC
TATTGGTCTTACTGACATCCACTTTGCCTTTCTCTCCACAGGTGTCCACTCCCAGTTCAATTACAGCTCT
TAAGGCTAGAGTACTTAATACGACTCACTATAGGCTAGCCTCGAGAATTCGCCACCATGTCCAATTTACT
GACCGTACACCAAAATTTGCCTGCATTACCGGTCGATGCAACGAGTGATGAGGTTCGCAAGAACCTGATG
GACATGTTCAGGGATCGCCAGGCGTTTTCTGAGCATACCTGGAAAATGCTTCTGTCCGTTTGCCGGTCGT
GGGCGGCATGGTGCAAGTTGAATAACCGGAAATGGTTTCCCGCAGAACCTGAAGATGTTCGCGATTATCT
TCTATATCTTCAGGCGCGCGGTCTGGCAGTAAAAACTATCCAGCAACATTTGGGCCAGCTAAACATGCTT
CATCGTCGGTCCGGGCTGCCACGACCAAGTGACAGCAATGCTGTTTCACTGGTTATGCGGCGGATCCGAA
AAGAAAACGTTGATGCCGGTGAACGTGCAAAACAGGCTCTAGCGTTCGAACGCACTGATTTCGACCAGGT
TCGTTCACTCATGGAAAATAGCGATCGCTGCCAGGATATACGTAATCTGGCATTTCTGGGGATTGCTTAT
AACACCCTGTTACGTATAGCCGAAATTGCCAGGATCAGGGTTAAAGATATCTCACGTACTGACGGTGGGA
GAATGTTAATCCATATTGGCAGAACGAAAACGCTGGTTAGCACCGCAGGTGTAGAGAAGGCACTTAGCCT
GGGGGTAACTAAACTGGTCGAGCGATGGATTTCCGTCTCTGGTGTAGCTGATGATCCGAATAACTACCTG
TTTTGCCGGGTCAGAAAAAATGGTGTTGCCGCGCCATCTGCCACCAGCCAGCTATCAACTCGCGCCCTGG
AAGGGATTTTTGAAGCAACTCATCGATTGATTTACGGCGCTAAGGATGACTCTGGTCAGAGATACCTGGC
CTGGTCTGGACACAGTGCCCGTGTCGGAGCCGCGCGAGATATGGCCCGCGCTGGAGTTTCAATACCGGAG
ATCATGCAAGCTGGTGGCTGGACCAATGTAAATATTGTCATGAACTATATCCGTAACCTGGATAGTGAAA
CAGGGGCAATGGTGCGCCTGCTGGAAGATGGCGATTAGTCTAGAGTCGACCCGGGCGGCCGCTTCGAGCA
GACATGATAAGATACATTGATGAGTTTGGACAAACCACAACTAGAATGCAGTGAAAAAAATGCTTTATTT
GTGAAATTTGTGATGCTATTGCTTTATTTGTAACCATTATAAGCTGCAATAAACAAGTTAACAACAACAA
TTGCATTCATTTTATGTTTCAGGTTCAGGGGGAGATGTGGGAGGTTTTTTAAAGCAAGTAAAACCTCTAC
AAATGTGGTAAAATCGATAAGGATCTTCCTAGAGCATGGCTACGTAGATAAGTAGCATGGCGGGTTAATC
ATTAACTACAAGGAACCCCTAGTGATGGAGTTGGCCACTCCCTCTCTGCGCGCTCGCTCGCTCACTGAGG
CCGGGCGACCAAAGGTCGCCCGACGCCCGGGCTTTGCCCGGGCGGCCTCAGTGAGCGAGCGAGCGCGCAG
CCTTAATTAACCTAATTCACTGGCCGTCGTTTTACAACGTCGTGACTGGGAAAACCCTGGCGTTACCCAA
CTTAATCGCCTTGCAGCACATCCCCCTTTCGCCAGCTGGCGTAATAGCGAAGAGGCCCGCACCGATCGCC
CTTCCCAACAGTTGCGCAGCCTGAATGGCGAATGGG
[124 nt withheld, positions 3117-3240]
C
[91 nt withheld, positions 3242-3332]
A
[49 nt withheld, positions 3334-3382]
CCTTTGACGTTGGAGTCCACGTTCTTT
[37 nt withheld, positions 3410-3446]
ACCCTATCTCGGTCTATTCTTTTGATTTATAAGGGATTTTGCCGATTTCGGCCTATTGGTTAAAAAATGA
GCTGATTTAACAAAAATTTAACGCGAATTTTAACAAAATATTAACGCTTACAATTTAGGTGGCACTTTTC
GGGGAAATGTGCGCGGAACCCCTATTTGTTTATTTTTCTAAATACATTCAAATATGTATCCGCTCATGAG
ACAATAACCCTGATAAATGCTTCAATAATATTGAAAAAGGAAGAGTATGAGTATTCAACATTTCCGTGTC
GCCCTTATTCCCTTTTTTGCGGCATTTTGCCTTCCTGTTTTTGCTCACCCAGAAACGCTGGTGAAAGTAA
AAGATGCTGAAGATCAGTTGGGTGCACGAGTGGGTTACATCGAACTGGATCTCAACAGCGGTAAGATCCT
TGAGAGTTTTCGCCCCGAAGAACGTTTTCCAATGATGAGCACTTTTAAAGTTCTGCTATGTGGCGCGGTA
TTATCCCGTATTGACGCCGGGCAAGAGCAACTCGGTCGCCGCATACACTATTCTCAGAATGACTTGGTTG
AGTACTCACCAGTCACAGAAAAGCATCTTACGGATGGCATGACAGTAAGAGAATTATGCAGTGCTGCCAT
AACCATGAGTGATAACACTGCGGCCAACTTACTTCTGACAACGATCGGAGGACCGAAGGAGCTAACCGCT
TTTTTGCACAACATGGGGGATCATGTAACTCGCCTTGATCGTTGGGAACCGGAGCTGAATGAAGCCATAC
CAAACGACGAGCGTGACACCACGATGCCTGTAGCAATGGCAACAACGTTGCGCAAACTATTAACTGGCGA
ACTACTTACTCTAGCTTCCCGGCAACAATTAATAGACTGGATGGAGGCGGATAAAGTTGCAGGACCACTT
CTGCGCTCGGCCCTTCCGGCTGGCTGGTTTATTGCTGATAAATCTGGAGCCGGTGAGCGTGGGTCTCGCG
GTATCATTGCAGCACTGGGGCCAGATGGTAAGCCCTCCCGTATCGTAGTTATCTACACGACGGGGAGTCA
GGCAACTATGGATGAACGAAATAGACAGATCGCTGAGATAGGTGCCTCACTGATTAAGCATTGGTAACTG
TCAGACCAAGTTTACTCATATATACTTTAGATTGATTTAAAACTTCATTTTTAATTTAAAAGGATCTAGG
TGAAGATCCTTTTTGATAATCTCATGACCAAAATCCCTTAACGTGAGTTTTCGTTCCACTGAGCGTCAGA
CCCCGTAGAAAAGATCAAAGGATCTTCTTGAGATCCTTTTTTTCTGCGCGTAATCTGCTGCTTGCAAACA
AAAAAACCACCGCTACCAGCGGTGGTTTGTTTGCCGGATCAAGAGCTACCAACTCTTTTTCCGAAGGTAA
CTGGCTTCAGCAGAGCGCAGATACCAAATACTGTTCTTCTAGTGTAGCCGTAGTTAGGCCACCACTTCAA
GAACTCTGTAGCACCGCCTACATACCTCGCTCTGCTAATCCTGTTACCAGTGGCTGCTGCCAGTGGCGAT
AAGTCGTGTCTTACCGGGTTGGACTCAAGACGATAGTTACCGGATAAGGCGCAGCGGTCGGGCTGAACGG
GGGGTTCGTGCACACAGCCCAGCTTGGAGCGAACGACCTACACCGAACTGAGATACCTACAGCGTGAGCT
ATGAGAAAGCGCCACGCTTCCCGAAGGGAGAAAGGCGGACAGGTATCCGGTAAGCGGCAGGGTCGGAACA
GGAGAGCGCACGAGGGAGCTTCCAGGGGGAAACGCCTGGTATCTTTATAGTCCTGTCGGGTTTCGCCACC
TCTGACTTGAGCGTCGATTTTTGTGATGCTCGTCAGGGGGGCGGAGCCTATGGAAAAACGCCAGCAACGC
GGCCTTTTTACGGTTCCTGGCCTTTTGCTGGCCTTTTGCTCACATGTTCTTTCCTGCGTTATCCCCTGAT
TCTGTGGATAACCGTATTACCGCCTTTGAGTGAGCTGATACCGCTCGCCGCAGCCGAACGACCGAGCGCA
GCGAGTCAGTGAGCGAGGAAGCGGAAG
