Features (pLannotate 1.2.2; 16 found; start..end, strand, type, name):
    793..925     +  intron         chimeric intron: chimera between introns from human β-globin and immunoglobulin heavy chain genes
    970..988     +  promoter       T7 promoter: promoter for bacteriophage T7 RNA polymerase
   1011..2042    +  CDS            Cre: site-specific recombinase Cre is a site-specific recombinase from bacteriophage P1. Recombination occurs at loxP sequences.
   2082..2203    -  polyA_signal   SV40 poly(A) signal: SV40 polyadenylation signal
   2226..2294    -  CDS            large T antigen (fragment): large T antigen from SV40 (simian virus 40)
   2365..2495    +  repeat_region  AAV2 ITR (fragment): inverted terminal repeat of adeno-associated virus serotype 2 inverted
   2556..2572    -  protein_bind   lac operator: The lac repressor binds to the lac operator to inhibit transcription in E. coli. This inhibition can be relieved by adding lactose or isopropyl-β-D-thiogalactopyranoside (IPTG). lac repressor encoded by lacI
   2580..2610    -  promoter       lac promoter: promoter for the E. coli lac operon
   2625..2646    -  protein_bind   CAP binding site: CAP binding activates transcription in the presence of cAMP. E. coli catabolite activator protein
   2659..2751    -  CDS            lacI (fragment): lac repressor; lacI; The lac repressor binds to the lac operator to inhibit transcription in E. coli. This inhibition can be relieved by adding lactose or isopropyl-β-D-thiogalactopyranoside (IPTG).
   2934..3522    -  rep_origin     ori: high-copy-number ColE1/pMB1/pBR322/pUC origin of replication
   3693..4553    -  CDS            AmpR: β-lactamase; bla; confers resistance to ampicillin, carbenicillin, and related antibiotics
   4554..4658    -  promoter       AmpR promoter: bla
   4711..5139    -  rep_origin     f1 ori (sequence partly withheld): f1 bacteriophage origin of replication; arrow indicates direction of (+) strand synthesis
   5144..5301    -  CDS            lacZα (fragment): LacZα fragment of β-galactosidase; lacZ fragment
   5315..5445    -  repeat_region  AAV2 ITR (fragment): inverted terminal repeat of adeno-associated virus serotype 2 inverted
>Addgene plasmid #105603 | pAAV.GfaABC1D.PI.Cre.SV40 Sequencing Result | analyzer sequence | sequence record 202335
CTAACATATCCTGGTGTGGAGTAGGGGACGCTGCTCTGACAGAGGCTCGGGGGCCTGAGCTGGCTCTGTG
AGCTGGGGAGGAGGCAGACAGCCAGGCCTTGTCTGCAAGCAGACCTGGCAGCATTGGGCTGGCCGCCCCC
CAGGGCCTCCTCTTCATGCCCAGTGAATGACTCACCTTGGCACAGACACAATGTTCGGGGTGGGCACAGT
GCCTGCTTCCCGCCGCACCCCAGCCCCCCTCAAATGCCTTCCGAGAAGCCCATTGAGCAGGGGGCTTGCA
TTGCACCCCAGCCTGACAGCCTGGCATCTTGGGATAAAAGCAGCACAGCCCCCTAGGGGCTGCCCTTGCT
GTGTGGCGCCACCGGCGGTGGAGAACAAGGCTCTATTCAGCCTGTGCCCAGGAAAGGGGATCAGGGGATG
CCCAGGCATGGACAGTGGGTGGCAGGGGGGGAGAGGAGGGCTGTCTGCTTCCCAGAAGTCCAAGGACACA
AATGGGTGAGGGGAGAGCTCTCCCCATAGCTGGGCTGCGGCCCAACCCCACCCCCTCAGGCTATGCCAGG
GGGTGTTGCCAGGGGCACCCGGGCATCGCCAGTCTAGCCCACTCCTTCATAAAGCCCTCGCATCCCAGGA
GCGAGCAGAGCCAGAGCAGGTTGGAGAGGAGACGCATCACCTCCGCTGCTCGCAAGCTTTATTGCGGTAG
TTTATCACAGTTAAATTGCTAACGCAGTCAGTGCTTCTGACACAACAGTCTCGAACTTAAGCTGCAGAAG
TTGGTCGTGAGGCACTGGGCAGGTAAGTATCAAGGTTACAAGACAGGTTTAAGGAGACCAATAGAAACTG
GGCTTGTCGAGACAGAGAAGACTCTTGCGTTTCTGATAGGCACCTATTGGTCTTACTGACATCCACTTTG
CCTTTCTCTCCACAGGTGTCCACTCCCAGTTCAATTACAGCTCTTAAGGCTAGAGTACTTAATACGACTC
ACTATAGGCTAGCCTCGAGAATTCGCCACCATGTCCAATTTACTGACCGTACACCAAAATTTGCCTGCAT
TACCGGTCGATGCAACGAGTGATGAGGTTCGCAAGAACCTGATGGACATGTTCAGGGATCGCCAGGCGTT
TTCTGAGCATACCTGGAAAATGCTTCTGTCCGTTTGCCGGTCGTGGGCGGCATGGTGCAAGTTGAATAAC
CGGAAATGGTTTCCCGCAGAACCTGAAGATGTTCGCGATTATCTTCTATATCTTCAGGCGCGCGGTCTGG
CAGTAAAAACTATCCAGCAACATTTGGGCCAGCTAAACATGCTTCATCGTCGGTCCGGGCTGCCACGACC
AAGTGACAGCAATGCTGTTTCACTGGTTATGCGGCGGATCCGAAAAGAAAACGTTGATGCCGGTGAACGT
GCAAAACAGGCTCTAGCGTTCGAACGCACTGATTTCGACCAGGTTCGTTCACTCATGGAAAATAGCGATC
GCTGCCAGGATATACGTAATCTGGCATTTCTGGGGATTGCTTATAACACCCTGTTACGTATAGCCGAAAT
TGCCAGGATCAGGGTTAAAGATATCTCACGTACTGACGGTGGGAGAATGTTAATCCATATTGGCAGAACG
AAAACGCTGGTTAGCACCGCAGGTGTAGAGAAGGCACTTAGCCTGGGGGTAACTAAACTGGTCGAGCGAT
GGATTTCCGTCTCTGGTGTAGCTGATGATCCGAATAACTACCTGTTTTGCCGGGTCAGAAAAAATGGTGT
TGCCGCGCCATCTGCCACCAGCCAGCTATCAACTCGCGCCCTGGAAGGGATTTTTGAAGCAACTCATCGA
TTGATTTACGGCGCTAAGGATGACTCTGGTCAGAGATACCTGGCCTGGTCTGGACACAGTGCCCGTGTCG
GAGCCGCGCGAGATATGGCCCGCGCTGGAGTTTCAATACCGGAGATCATGCAAGCTGGTGGCTGGACCAA
TGTAAATATTGTCATGAACTATATCCGTAACCTGGATAGTGAAACAGGGGCAATGGTGCGCCTGCTGGAA
GATGGCGATTAGTCTAGAGTCGACCCGGGCGGCCGCTTCGAGCAGACATGATAAGATACATTGATGAGTT
TGGACAAACCACAACTAGAATGCAGTGAAAAAAATGCTTTATTTGTGAAATTTGTGATGCTATTGCTTTA
TTTGTAACCATTATAAGCTGCAATAAACAAGTTAACAACAACAATTGCATTCATTTTATGTTTCAGGTTC
AGGGGGAGATGTGGGAGGTTTTTTAAAGCAAGTAAAACCTCTACAAATGTGGTAAAATCGATAAGGATCT
TCCTAGAGCATGGCTACGTAGATAAGTAGCATGGCGGGTTAATCATTAACTACAAGGAACCCCTAGTGAT
GGAGTTGGCCACTCCCTCTCTGCGCGCTCGCTCGCTCACTGAGGCCGGGCGACCAAAGGTCGCCCGACGC
CCGGGCTTTGCCCGGGCGGCCTCAGTGAGCGAGCGAGCGCGCAGCCTAATTAAGGCCTTAATTAAATCTG
GCGTAATCATGGTCATAGCTGTTTCCTGTGTGAAATTGTTATCCGCTCACAATTCCACACAACATACGAG
CCGGAAGCATAAAGTGTAAAGCCTGGGGTGCCTAATGAGTGAGCTAACTCACATTAATTGCGTTGCGCTC
ACTGCCCGCTTTCCAGTCGGGAAACCTGTCGTGCCAGCTGCATTAATGAATCGGCCAACGCGCGGGGAGA
GGCGGTTTGCGTATTGGGCGCTCTTCCGCTTCCTCGCTCACTGACTCGCTGCGCTCGGTCGTTCGGCTGC
GGCGAGCGGTATCAGCTCACTCAAAGGCGGTAATACGGTTATCCACAGAATCAGGGGATAACGCAGGAAA
GAACATGTGAGCAAAAGGCCAGCAAAAGGCCAGGAACCGTAAAAAGGCCGCGTTGCTGGCGTTTTTCCAT
AGGCTCCGCCCCCCTGACGAGCATCACAAAAATCGACGCTCAAGTCAGAGGTGGCGAAACCCGACAGGAC
TATAAAGATACCAGGCGTTTCCCCCTGGAAGCTCCCTCGTGCGCTCTCCTGTTCCGACCCTGCCGCTTAC
CGGATACCTGTCCGCCTTTCTCCCTTCGGGAAGCGTGGCGCTTTCTCATAGCTCACGCTGTAGGTATCTC
AGTTCGGTGTAGGTCGTTCGCTCCAAGCTGGGCTGTGTGCACGAACCCCCCGTTCAGCCCGACCGCTGCG
CCTTATCCGGTAACTATCGTCTTGAGTCCAACCCGGTAAGACACGACTTATCGCCACTGGCAGCAGCCAC
TGGTAACAGGATTAGCAGAGCGAGGTATGTAGGCGGTGCTACAGAGTTCTTGAAGTGGTGGCCTAACTAC
GGCTACACTAGAAGAACAGTATTTGGTATCTGCGCTCTGCTGAAGCCAGTTACCTTCGGAAAAAGAGTTG
GTAGCTCTTGATCCGGCAAACAAACCACCGCTGGTAGCGGTGGTTTTTTTGTTTGCAAGCAGCAGATTAC
GCGCAGAAAAAAAGGATCTCAAGAAGATCCTTTGATCTTTTCTACGGGGTCTGACGCTCAGTGGAACGAA
AACTCACGTTAAGGGATTTTGGTCATGAGATTATCAAAAAGGATCTTCACCTAGATCCTTTTAAATTAAA
AATGAAGTTTTAAATCAATCTAAAGTATATATGAGTAAACTTGGTCTGACAGTTACCAATGCTTAATCAG
TGAGGCACCTATCTCAGCGATCTGTCTATTTCGTTCATCCATAGTTGCCTGACTCCCCGTCGTGTAGATA
ACTACGATACGGGAGGGCTTACCATCTGGCCCCAGTGCTGCAATGATACCGCGAGACCCACGCTCACCGG
CTCCAGATTTATCAGCAATAAACCAGCCAGCCGGAAGGGCCGAGCGCAGAAGTGGTCCTGCAACTTTATC
CGCCTCCATCCAGTCTATTAATTGTTGCCGGGAAGCTAGAGTAAGTAGTTCGCCAGTTAATAGTTTGCGC
AACGTTGTTGCCATTGCTACAGGCATCGTGGTGTCACGCTCGTCGTTTGGTATGGCTTCATTCAGCTCCG
GTTCCCAACGATCAAGGCGAGTTACATGATCCCCCATGTTGTGCAAAAAAGCGGTTAGCTCCTTCGGTCC
TCCGATCGTTGTCAGAAGTAAGTTGGCCGCAGTGTTATCACTCATGGTTATGGCAGCACTGCATAATTCT
CTTACTGTCATGCCATCCGTAAGATGCTTTTCTGTGACTGGTGAGTACTCAACCAAGTCATTCTGAGAAT
AGTGTATGCGGCGACCGAGTTGCTCTTGCCCGGCGTCAATACGGGATAATACCGCGCCACATAGCAGAAC
TTTAAAAGTGCTCATCATTGGAAAACGTTCTTCGGGGCGAAAACTCTCAAGGATCTTACCGCTGTTGAGA
TCCAGTTCGATGTAACCCACTCGTGCACCCAACTGATCTTCAGCATCTTTTACTTTCACCAGCGTTTCTG
GGTGAGCAAAAACAGGAAGGCAAAATGCCGCAAAAAAGGGAATAAGGGCGACACGGAAATGTTGAATACT
CATACTCTTCCTTTTTCAATATTATTGAAGCATTTATCAGGGTTATTGTCTCATGAGCGGATACATATTT
GAATGTATTTAGAAAAATAAACAAATAGGGGTTCCGCGCACATTTCCCCGAAAAGTGCCACCTAAATTGT
AAGCGTTAATATTTTGTTAAAATTCGCGTTAAATTTTTGTTAAATCAGCTCATTTTTTAACCAATAGGCC
GAAATCGGCAAAATCCCTTATAAATCAAAAGAATAGACCGAGATAGGGT
[37 nt withheld, positions 4810-4846]
AAAGAACGTGGACTCCAACGTCAAAGG
[49 nt withheld, positions 4874-4922]
T
[91 nt withheld, positions 4924-5014]
G
[124 nt withheld, positions 5016-5139]
CCCATTCGCCATTCAGGCTGCGCAACTGTTGGGAAGGGCGATCGGTGCGGGCCTCTTCGCTATTACGCCA
GCTGGCGAAAGGGGGATGTGCTGCAAGGCGATTAAGTTGGGTAACGCCAGGGTTTTCCCAGTCACGACGT
TGTAAAACGACGGCCAGTGAATTAGGTTAATTAAGGCTGCGCGCTCGCTCGCTCACTGAGGCCGCCCGGG
CAAAGCCCGGGCGTCGGGCGACCTTTGGTCGCCCGGCCTCAGTGAGCGAGCGAGCGCGCAGAGAGGGAGT
GGCCAACTCCATCACTAGGGGTTCCTTGTAGTTAATGATTAACCCGCCATGCTACTTATCTACGTAGCCA
TGCTCTAGGAAGAT
